Addgene plasmid #10738: 815 pSG5L HA PTEN delta274-342
Depositing lab: William Sellers. Depositing organization: Dana-Farber Cancer Institute. Publication: Regulation of G1 progression by the PTEN tumor suppressor protein is linked to inhibition of the phosphatidylinositol 3-kinase/Akt pathway. Ramaswamy S, Nakamura N, Vazquez F, Batt DB, Perera S, Roberts TM, Sellers WR. Proc Natl Acad Sci U S A. 1999 Mar 2. 96(5):2110-5. 10.1073/pnas.96.5.2110 PubMed 10051603.
Backbone
  Vector backbone: pSG5L-HA
  Backbone size w/o insert (bp): 4100
  Vector type: Mammalian Expression
Growth in bacteria
  Bacterial resistance: Ampicillin, 100 μg/mL
  Growth temperature: 37°C
  Growth strain: DH5alpha
  Copy number: High Copy
Gene/Insert
  Gene/Insert name: PTEN
  Species: H. sapiens (human)
  Insert size (bp): 1000
  Mutation: Deletion of amino acids 274-342.
  Entrez Gene: PTEN (a.k.a. 10q23del, BZS, CWS1, DEC, GLM2, MHAM, MMAC1, PTEN1, PTENbeta, TEP1)
  Tag / fusion protein: HA (N terminal on backbone)
  Cloning method: Restriction Enzyme; 5′ cloning site BamHI (not destroyed); 3′ cloning site EcoRI (not destroyed)
  Sequencing primers: 5′ T7
Terms and licenses: Academic/Nonprofit Terms; Industry Terms: Not Available to Industry
How to cite: 815 pSG5L HA PTEN delta274-342 was a gift from William Sellers (Addgene plasmid # 10738 ; http://n2t.net/addgene:10738 ; RRID:Addgene_10738)
