[The description below was written by a language model from this plasmid's Addgene catalogue record.]
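Description:
815 pSG5L HA PTEN delta274-342 is a mammalian expression plasmid built on the pSG5L-HA backbone (about 4.1 kb without insert). It is propagated in E. coli as a high-copy plasmid under ampicillin selection. The record does not list the promoter, the origin of replication or any mammalian selection marker. pSG5-family vectors generally drive expression from the SV40 early promoter and carry a T7 promoter upstream of the cloning site. The T7 promoter fits with the T7 primer listed for 5′ sequencing, but these elements are not confirmed by a feature table here.

The payload is a roughly 1 kb human PTEN cDNA cloned between BamHI and EcoRI sites, both of which remain intact. It is fused in frame to an N-terminal HA epitope tag supplied by the backbone. The insert carries an internal deletion removing amino acids 274–342 of the PTEN tumour suppressor, so the encoded protein is a shortened, HA-tagged mutant. The tag allows it to be detected or immunoprecipitated with anti-HA antibodies and distinguished from endogenous PTEN.

The associated publication links PTEN's regulation of G1 cell-cycle progression to inhibition of the phosphatidylinositol 3-kinase/Akt pathway. The construct is therefore most plausibly one of a series of deletion and mutant alleles expressed by transfection in mammalian cells to map which regions of PTEN are needed for these activities. The record does not describe the functional consequence of this particular deletion.
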