>Addgene plasmid #10738 | 815 pSG5L HA PTEN delta274-342 | addgene partial sequence | sequence record 17611 | T7 5'-TAATACGACTCACTATAGGG-3'
CCCGGGACTTCCTGGCCTCCCCTACGACGTGCCCGACTACGCCTCCCTCGGATCCATGACAGCCATCATC
AAAGAGATCGTTAGCAGAAACAAAAGGAGATATCAAGAGGATGGATTCGACTTAGACTTGACCTATATTT
ATCCAAACATTATTGCTATGGGATTTCCTGCAGAAAGACTTGAAGGCGTATACAGGAACAATATTGATGA
TGTAGTAAGGTTTTTGGATTCAAAGCATAAAAACCATTACAAGATATACAATCTTTGTGCTGAAAGACAT
TATGACACCGCCAAATTTAATTGCAGAGTTGCACAATATCCTTTTGAAGACCATAACCCACCACAGCTAG
AACTTATCAAACCCTTTTGTGAAGATCTTGACCAATGGCTAAGTGAAGATGACAATCATGTTGCAGCAAT
TCACTGTAAAGCTGGAAAGGGACGAACTGGTGTAATGATATGTGCATATTTATTACATCGGGGCAAATTT
TTAAAGGCACAAGAGGCCCTAGATTTCTATGGGGAAGTAAGGACCAGAGACAAAAAGGGAGTAACTATTC
CCAGTCAGAGGCGCTATGTGTATTATTATAGCTACCTGTTTAAAGAATCATCGGGATTATAGACCAGTGG
CACTGTTGTTTCACAAGATGATGTTTGAAACTATTCCAATGTTCAGTGGCGGAACTTGCAATCCTCAGTT
TGTGNCTGCCGCTAAGGTGAGATNNATCCTCCATTCAGACCACCGACGGGAGACAGTCTGTCNTTGAGTC
CTCAGCGTACTGTGGTGTGTTCAAGTAAGTCTCCCACCGACAGAGNAAAAGNAATGTCCTTGGACGCTCC
AACNTAGGCNCC
